Addgene plasmid #103505: LSB-hsa-miR-379-3p
Purpose: Used to sense miRNA activity using fluorescence based tools. hsa-miR-379-3p target in 3' UTR of of mKate. miRNA activity can be measured by the repression of mKate2 relative to EBFP2 fluorescent proteins . Plasmid is inherently unstable; please see Depositor Comments
Depositing lab: Ron Weiss. Depositing organization: Massachusetts Institute of Technology. Publication: A mixed antagonistic/synergistic miRNA repression model enables accurate predictions of multi-input miRNA sensor activity. Gam JJ, Babb J, Weiss R. Nat Commun. 2018 Jun 22;9(1):2430. doi: 10.1038/s41467-018-04575-0. PubMed 29934631.
Backbone
  Vector backbone: Low Sensor Backbone (LSB)
  Vector type: Mammalian Expression, Synthetic Biology
Growth in bacteria
  Bacterial resistance: Ampicillin and Kanamycin, 100 & 50 μg/mL
  Growth temperature: 30°C
  Growth strain: NEB Stable
  Copy number: High Copy
Gene/Insert
  Gene/Insert name: hsa-miR-379-3p target
  Species: H. sapiens (human)
  Entrez Gene: MIR378A (a.k.a. MIR378, MIRN378, hsa-mir-378, hsa-mir-378a, miRNA378)
  Promoter: EF-1a
  Cloning method: Gibson Cloning
Terms and licenses: Academic/Nonprofit Terms; Industry Terms: Not Available to Industry
Depositor comments: Please note that this plasmid is inherently unstable due to a repeating poly A element. We recommend performing a diagnostic digest on multiple colonies upon receipt. The depositors would like to note the presence of several discrepancies between the depositor sequence and physical plasmid sequence. In particular, the sequences upstream and downstream of the puromycin coding region have 10 bp insertions which do not affect the ability to perform puromycin selection. The sequences for those regions within the physical plasmids are as follows: Upstream of Puro: GAATTCGACCGCCTGTCTCAAGGTGCCACC; Downstream of Puro: GCTTTGAGACTACGCGTGAATTCACTCCTC.
How to cite: LSB-hsa-miR-379-3p was a gift from Ron Weiss (Addgene plasmid # 103505 ; http://n2t.net/addgene:103505 ; RRID:Addgene_103505)
