[The description below was written by a language model from this plasmid's Addgene catalogue record and pLannotate feature annotations shown in this document.]
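Description:
LSB-hsa-miR-379-3p is a mammalian expression plasmid from a synthetic-biology collection of fluorescent microRNA sensors, built on the Low Sensor Backbone (LSB). It is about 11 kb and replicates in E. coli from a high-copy ColE1/pUC-type origin. It carries both a β-lactamase (ampicillin) and an aph(3')-Ia (kanamycin) marker, and the catalogue lists dual selection. A puromycin N-acetyltransferase gene followed by a rabbit β-globin poly(A) signal is also present for selecting mammalian cells, although the feature table does not annotate a promoter directly upstream of it.

The payload consists of two parallel transcription units. Each is driven by the human EF-1α core promoter with its intron A, flanked by Gateway attB4/attB1/attB2 scars left from assembly, and terminated by a β-globin poly(A) signal. The first unit expresses the red fluorescent protein mKate2, and according to the record its 3' UTR contains the target site for hsa-miR-379-3p. That site is not separately annotated but would lie in the gap between the mKate2 coding region and its poly(A) signal. The second unit expresses EBFP2 with no miRNA target and acts as an internal reference. In transfected cells, active miR-379-3p represses mKate2 while leaving EBFP2 unaffected, so the red-to-blue fluorescence ratio reports miRNA activity per cell, normalised for plasmid dose.

The depositor notes that the repeated poly(A) element makes the plasmid inherently unstable, and that the physical plasmid differs slightly from the deposited sequence, with short insertions flanking the puromycin gene that do not impair selection. The catalogue's gene link points to MIR378A rather than miR-379, which appears to be a cataloguing inconsistency.
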