Features (pLannotate 1.2.2; 28 found; start..end, strand, type, name):
     87..675     -  rep_origin     ori: high-copy-number ColE1/pMB1/pBR322/pUC origin of replication
    846..1706    -  CDS            AmpR: β-lactamase; bla; confers resistance to ampicillin, carbenicillin, and related antibiotics
   1707..1778    -  promoter       AmpR promoter: bla
   1857..2456    +  CDS            PuroR: puromycin N-acetyltransferase; pac from Streptomyces alboniger; confers resistance to puromycin
   2461..2541    +  CDS            HBB (fragment): HBB_PONPY - Experimental evidence at transcript level: Swiss-Prot protein existence level 2. Involved in oxygen transport from the lung to the various peripheral tissues. From Pongo pygmaeus (Bornean orangutan).
   2612..2667    +  polyA_signal   β-globin poly(A) signal: rabbit β-globin polyadenylation signal (Gil and Proudfoot, 1987)
   3646..3666    +  protein_bind   attB4: mutant version of attB; core recombination site for the Gateway® BP reaction BP Clonase™
   3734..3945    +  promoter       EF-1α core promoter: core promoter for human elongation factor EF-1α
   3946..4884    +  intron         EF-1α intron A: intron upstream of the start codon of human EF-1α
   4911..4931    +  protein_bind   attB1: mutant version of attB; core recombination site for the Gateway® BP reaction BP Clonase™
   4951..5646    +  CDS            mKate2: mKate2 is a basic (constitutively fluorescent) red fluorescent protein published in 2009, derived from Entacmaea quadricolor. It is reported to be a rapidly-maturing monomer with moderate acid sensitivity.
   5666..5690    -  protein_bind   attB2: mutant version of attB; recombination site for the Gateway® BP reaction BP Clonase™
   5834..5908    +  CDS            HBB (fragment): HBB_PONPY - Experimental evidence at transcript level: Swiss-Prot protein existence level 2. Involved in oxygen transport from the lung to the various peripheral tissues. From Pongo pygmaeus (Bornean orangutan).
   5979..6034    +  polyA_signal   β-globin poly(A) signal: rabbit β-globin polyadenylation signal (Gil and Proudfoot, 1987)
   6418..6443    +  misc_feature   SA: splice acceptor site
   7115..7135    +  protein_bind   attB4: mutant version of attB; core recombination site for the Gateway® BP reaction BP Clonase™
   7203..7414    +  promoter       EF-1α core promoter: core promoter for human elongation factor EF-1α
   7415..8353    +  intron         EF-1α intron A: intron upstream of the start codon of human EF-1α
   8380..8400    +  protein_bind   attB1: mutant version of attB; core recombination site for the Gateway® BP reaction BP Clonase™
   8411..9127    +  CDS            EBFP2: EBFP2 is a basic (constitutively fluorescent) blue fluorescent protein published in 2007, derived from Aequorea victoria. It is reported to be a rapidly-maturing monomer with moderate acid sensitivity.
   9135..9159    -  protein_bind   attB2: mutant version of attB; recombination site for the Gateway® BP reaction BP Clonase™
   9163..9243    +  CDS            HBB (fragment): HBB_PONPY - Experimental evidence at transcript level: Swiss-Prot protein existence level 2. Involved in oxygen transport from the lung to the various peripheral tissues. From Pongo pygmaeus (Bornean orangutan).
   9314..9369    +  polyA_signal   β-globin poly(A) signal: rabbit β-globin polyadenylation signal (Gil and Proudfoot, 1987)
   9752..9774    -  protein_bind   lac operator (fragment): The lac repressor binds to the lac operator to inhibit transcription in E. coli. This inhibition can be relieved by adding lactose or isopropyl-β-D-thiogalactopyranoside (IPTG). lac repressor encoded by lacI
   9778..9808    -  promoter       lac promoter: promoter for the E. coli lac operon
   9823..9844    -  protein_bind   CAP binding site: CAP binding activates transcription in the presence of cAMP. E. coli catabolite activator protein
   9857..9896    -  CDS            lacI (fragment): lac repressor; lacI; The lac repressor binds to the lac operator to inhibit transcription in E. coli. This inhibition can be relieved by adding lactose or isopropyl-β-D-thiogalactopyranoside (IPTG).
  10069..10878   +  CDS            KanR: aminoglycoside phosphotransferase; aph(3')-Ia; confers resistance to kanamycin in bacteria or G418 (Geneticin®) in eukaryotes
>Addgene plasmid #103505 | LSB-hsa-miR-379-3p | depositor full sequence | sequence record 196057 | Full Sequence
AATTGAGGGGATAACGCAGGAAAGAACATGTGAGCAAAAGGCCAGCAAAAGGCCAGGAACCGTAAAAAGG
CCGCGTTGCTGGCGTTTTTCCATAGGCTCCGCCCCCCTGACGAGCATCACAAAAATCGACGCTCAAGTCA
GAGGTGGCGAAACCCGACAGGACTATAAAGATACCAGGCGTTTCCCCCTGGAAGCTCCCTCGTGCGCTCT
CCTGTTCCGACCCTGCCGCTTACCGGATACCTGTCCGCCTTTCTCCCTTCGGGAAGCGTGGCGCTTTCTC
ATAGCTCACGCTGTAGGTATCTCAGTTCGGTGTAGGTCGTTCGCTCCAAGCTGGGCTGTGTGCACGAACC
CCCCGTTCAGCCCGACCGCTGCGCCTTATCCGGTAACTATCGTCTTGAGTCCAACCCGGTAAGACACGAC
TTATCGCCACTGGCAGCAGCCACTGGTAACAGGATTAGCAGAGCGAGGTATGTAGGCGGTGCTACAGAGT
TCTTGAAGTGGTGGCCTAACTACGGCTACACTAGAAGAACAGTATTTGGTATCTGCGCTCTGCTGAAGCC
AGTTACCTTCGGAAAAAGAGTTGGTAGCTCTTGATCCGGCAAACAAACCACCGCTGGTAGCGGTGGTTTT
TTTGTTTGCAAGCAGCAGATTACGCGCAGAAAAAAAGGATCTCAAGAAGATCCTTTGATCTTTTCTACGG
GGTCTGACGCTCAGTGGAACGAAAACTCACGTTAAGGGATTTTGGTCATGAGATTATCAAAAAGGATCTT
CACCTAGATCCTTTTAAATTAAAAATGAAGTTTTAAATCAATCTAAAGTATATATGAGTAAACTTGGTCT
GACAGTTACCAATGCTTAATCAGTGAGGCACCTATCTCAGCGATCTGTCTATTTCGTTCATCCATAGTTG
CCTGACTCCCCGTCGTGTAGATAACTACGATACGGGAGGGCTTACCATCTGGCCCCAGTGCTGCAATGAT
ACCGCGAGAACCACGCTCACCGGCTCCAGATTTATCAGCAATAAACCAGCCAGCCGGAAGGGCCGAGCGC
AGAAGTGGTCCTGCAACTTTATCCGCCTCCATCCAGTCTATTAATTGTTGCCGGGAAGCTAGAGTAAGTA
GTTCGCCAGTTAATAGTTTGCGCAACGTTGTTGCCATTGCTACAGGCATCGTGGTGTCACGCTCGTCGTT
TGGTATGGCTTCATTCAGCTCCGGTTCCCAACGATCAAGGCGAGTTACATGATCCCCCATGTTGTGCAAA
AAAGCGGTTAGCTCCTTCGGTCCTCCGATCGTTGTCAGAAGTAAGTTGGCCGCAGTGTTATCACTCATGG
TTATGGCAGCACTGCATAATTCTCTTACTGTCATGCCATCCGTAAGATGCTTTTCTGTGACTGGTGAGTA
CTCAACCAAGTCATTCTGAGAATAGTGTATGCGGCGACCGAGTTGCTCTTGCCCGGCGTCAATACGGGAT
AATACCGCGCCACATAGCAGAACTTTAAAAGTGCTCATCATTGGAAAACGTTCTTCGGGGCGAAAACTCT
CAAGGATCTTACCGCTGTTGAGATCCAGTTCGATGTAACCCACTCGTGCACCCAACTGATCTTCAGCATC
TTTTACTTTCACCAGCGTTTCTGGGTGAGCAAAAACAGGAAGGCAAAATGCCGCAAAAAAGGGAATAAGG
GCGACACGGAAATGTTGAATACTCATACTCTTCCTTTTTCAATATTATTGAAGCATTTATCAGGGTTATT
GTCTCATGAGCGGATACATATTTGAATGTAGCTCCGAATTTCTCGAGGGCTTGTCGACGACGGCGGTCTC
CGTCGTCAGGATCATGAATTCGACCCGCCTGCCACCATGACCGAGTACAAGCCCACGGTGCGCCTCGCCA
CCCGCGACGACGTCCCCCGGGCCGTACGCACCCTCGCCGCCGCGTTCGCCGACTACCCCGCCACGCGCCA
CACCGTCGACCCGGACCGCCACATCGAGCGGGTCACCGAGCTGCAAGAACTCTTCCTCACGCGCGTCGGG
CTCGACATCGGCAAGGTGTGGGTCGCGGACGACGGCGCCGCGGTGGCGGTCTGGACCACGCCGGAGAGCG
TCGAAGCGGGGGCGGTGTTCGCCGAGATCGGCCCGCGCATGGCCGAGTTGAGCGGTTCCCGGCTGGCCGC
GCAGCAACAGATGGAAGGCCTCCTGGCGCCGCACCGGCCCAAGGAGCCCGCGTGGTTCCTGGCCACCGTC
GGCGTCTCGCCCGACCACCAGGGCAAGGGTCTGGGCAGCGCCGTCGTGCTCCCCGGAGTGGAGGCGGCCG
AGCGCGCCGGGGTGCCCGCCTTCCTGGAGACATCCGCGCCCCGCAACCTCCCCTTCTACGAGCGGCTCGG
CTTCACCGTCACCGCCGACGTCGAGGTGCCCGAAGGACCGCGCACCTGGTGCATGACCCGCAAGCCCGGT
GCCTGATACGCGTGAATTCACTCCTCAGGTGCAGGCTGCCTATCAGAAGGTGGTGGCTGGTGTGGCCAAT
GCCCTGGCTCACAAATACCACTGAGATCTTTTTCCCTCTGCCAAAAATTATGGGGACATCATGAAGCCCC
TTGAGCATCTGACTTCTGGCTAATAAAGGAAATTTATTTTCATTGCAATAGTGTGTTGGAATTTTTTGTG
TCTCTCACTCGGAAGGACATATGGGAGGGCAAATCATTTAAAACATCAGAATGAGTATTTGGTTTAGAGT
TTGGCAACATATGCCCATATGCTGGCTGCCATGAACAAAGGTTGGCTATAAAGAGGTCATCAGTATATGA
AACAGCCCCCTGCTGTCCATTCCTTATTCCATAGAAAAGCCTTGACTTGAGGTTAGATTTTTTTTATATT
TTGTTTTGTGTTATTTTTTTCTTTAACATCCCTAAAATTTTCCTTACATGTTTTACTAGCCAGATTTTTC
CTCCTCTCCTGACTACTCCCAGTCATAGCTGTCCCTCTTCTCTTATGGAGATCCCTCGACCTGCAGCCCA
AGCTTGAATTCTCTAGAATTACCCTGTTATCCCTATGCTTGGTTTACCGAGCTCTTATTGGTTTTCAAAC
TTCATTGACTGTGCCCAACGCGCCTGGGAGCTCACGGGGACAGCCCCCCCCCAAAGCCCCCAGGGATGTA
ATTACGTCCCTCCCCCGCTAGGGGGCAGCAGCGAGCCGCCCGGGGCTCCGCTCCGGTCCGGCGCTCCCCC
CGCATCCCCGAGCCGGCAGCGTGCGGGGACAGCCCGGGCACGGGGAAGGTGGCACGGGATCGCTTTCCTC
TGAACGCTTCTCGCTGCTCTTTGAGCCTGCAGACACCTGGGGGGATACGGGGAAAAAGCTAGGCTGAAAG
ACCGGTTCTTAGAATGACACGCGCCTGGGAGCTCACGGGGACAGCCCCCCCCCAAAGCCCCCAGGGATGT
AATTACGTCCCTCCCCCGCTAGGGGGCAGCAGCGAGCCGCCCGGGGCTCCGCTCCGGTCCGGCGCTCCCC
CCGCATCCCCGAGCCGGCAGCGTGCGGGGACAGCCCGGGCACGGGGAAGGTGGCACGGGATCGCTTTCCT
CTGAACGCTTCTCGCTGCTCTTTGAGCCTGCAGACACCTGGGGGGATACGGGGAAAAAGCTAACTTCTGA
GACGACAACTTTGTATAGAAAAGTTGGCTCCGAATTCGCCCTTGACAGCAGAGATCCAGTTTGGTTAATT
AATTGGCTCCGGTGCCCGTCAGTGGGCAGAGCGCACATCGCCCACAGTCCCCGAGAAGTTGTGGGGAGGG
GTCGGCAATTGAACCGGTGCCTAGAGAAGGTGGCGCGGGGTAAACTGGGAAAGTGATGTCGTGTACTGGC
TCCGCCTTTTTCCCGAGGGTGGGGGAGAACCGTATATAAGTGCAGTAGTCGCCGTGAACGTTCTTTTTCG
CAACGGGTTTGCCGCCAGAACACAGGTAAGTGCCGTGTGTGGTTCCCGCGGGCCTGGCCTCTTTACGGGT
TATGGCCCTTGCGTGCCTTGAATTACTTCCACCTGGCTGCAGTACGTGATTCTTGATCCCGAGCTTCGGG
TTGGAAGTGGGTGGGAGAGTTCGAGGCCTTGCGCTTAAGGAGCCCCTTCGCCTCGTGCTTGAGTTGAGGC
CTGGCCTGGGCGCTGGGGCCGCCGCGTGCGAATCTGGTGGCACCTTCGCGCCTGTCTCGCTGCTTTCGAT
AAGTCTCTAGCCATTTAAAATTTTTGATGACCTGCTGCGACGCTTTTTTTCTGGCAAGATAGTCTTGTAA
ATGCGGGCCAAGATCTGCACACTGGTATTTCGGTTTTTGGGGCCGCGGGCGGCGACGGGGCCCGTGCGTC
CCAGCGCACATGTTCGGCGAGGCGGGGCCTGCGAGCGCGGCCACCGAGAATCGGACGGGGGTAGTCTCAA
GCTGGCCGGCCTGCTCTGGTGCCTGGCCTCGCGCCGCCGTGTATCGCCCCGCCCTGGGCGGCAAGGCTGG
CCCGGTCGGCACCAGTTGCGTGAGCGGAAAGATGGCCGCTTCCCGGCCCTGCTGCAGGGAGCTCAAAATG
GAGGACGCGGCGCTCGGGAGAGCGGGCGGGTGAGTCACCCACACAAAGGAAAAGGGCCTTTCCGTCCTCA
GCCGTCGCTTCATGTGACTCCACGGAGTACCGGGCGCCGTCCAGGCACCTCGATTAGTTCTCGAGCTTTT
GGAGTACGTCGTCTTTAGGTTGGGGGGAGGGGTTTTATGCGATGGAGTTTCCCCACACTGAGTGGGTGGA
GACTGAAGTTAGGCCAGCTTGGCACTTGATGTAATTCTCCTTGGAATTTGCCCTTTTTGAGTTTGGATCT
TGGTTCATTCTCAAGCCTCAGACAGTGGTTCAAAGTTTTTTTCTTCCATTTCAGGTGTCGTGAGAAGGGC
GAATTCGACCCAAGTTTGTACAAAAAAGCAGGCTGGATCCAGGTGCCACCATGGTGAGCGAGCTGATTAA
GGAGAACATGCACATGAAGCTGTACATGGAGGGCACCGTGAACAACCACCACTTCAAGTGCACATCCGAG
GGCGAAGGCAAGCCCTACGAGGGCACCCAGACCATGAGAATCAAGGCGGTCGAGGGCGGCCCTCTCCCCT
TCGCCTTCGACATCCTGGCTACCAGCTTCATGTACGGCAGCAAAACCTTCATCAACCACACCCAGGGCAT
CCCCGACTTCTTTAAGCAGTCCTTCCCCGAGGGCTTCACATGGGAGAGAGTCACCACATACGAAGATGGG
GGCGTGCTGACCGCTACCCAGGACACCAGCCTCCAGGACGGCTGCCTCATCTACAACGTCAAGATCAGAG
GGGTGAACTTCCCATCCAACGGCCCTGTGATGCAGAAGAAAACACTCGGCTGGGAGGCCTCCACCGAGAC
ACTGTACCCCGCTGACGGCGGCCTGGAAGGCAGAGCCGACATGGCCCTGAAGCTCGTGGGCGGGGGCCAC
CTGATCTGCAACCTTAAGACCACATACAGATCCAAGAAACCCGCTAAGAACCTCAAGATGCCCGGCGTCT
ACTATGTGGACAGGAGACTGGAAAGAATCAAGGAGGCCGACAAAGAGACATACGTCGAGCAGCACGAGGT
GGCTGTGGCCAGATACTGCGACCTCCCTAGCAAACTGGGGCACAAACTTAATTGAGAATTCTACCACCCA
GCTTTCTTGTACAAAGTGGTACGTCTCAAGACCAGAGGTCTCTGCTTCCTATGATAGTTAGTGGACCATG
TTACATAAGTTAGTGGACCATGTTACATAAGTTAGTGGACCATGTTACATAAGTTAGTGGACCATGTTAC
ATACAACCAGAAGAGACCTGTGCTTCACTCCTCAGGTGCAGGCTGCCTATCAGAAGGTGGTGGCTGGTGT
GGCCAATGCCCTGGCTCACAAATACCACTGAGATCTTTTTCCCTCTGCCAAAAATTATGGGGACATCATG
AAGCCCCTTGAGCATCTGACTTCTGGCTAATAAAGGAAATTTATTTTCATTGCAATAGTGTGTTGGAATT
TTTTGTGTCTCTCACTCGGAAGGACATATGGGAGGGCAAATCATTTAAAACATCAGAATGAGTATTTGGT
TTAGAGTTTGGCAACATATGCCCATATGCTGGCTGCCATGAACAAAGGTTGGCTATAAAGAGGTCATCAG
TATATGAAACAGCCCCCTGCTGTCCATTCCTTATTCCATAGAAAAGCCTTGACTTGAGGTTAGATTTTTT
TTATATTTTGTTTTGTGTTATTTTTTTCTTTAACATCCCTAAAATTTTCCTTACATGTTTTACTAGCCAG
ATTTTTCCTCCTCTCCTGACTACTCCCAGTCATAGCTGTCCCTCTTCTCTTATGGAGATCCCGAGCGGTG
CGTTTTTATGCTTGTAGTATTGTATAATGTTTTTAAGATCCAAGCTTCTGACCTCTTCTCTTCCTCCCAC
AGGGCCTCGAGACAATTGCATCGATGGTACCAGTGAAAGTCTGCAATGAATTCGAGTTGGCGCGCCTGTC
ATTCTAAATCTCTCTTTCAGCCTAAAGCTTTTTCCCCGTATCCCCCCAGGTGTCTGCAGGCTCAAAGAGC
AGCGAGAAGCGTTCAGAGGAAAGCGATCCCGTGCCACCTTCCCCGTGCCCGGGCTGTCCCCGCACGCTGC
CGGCTCGGGGATGCGGGGGGAGCGCCGGACCGGAGCGGAGCCCCGGGCGGCTCGCTGCTGCCCCCTAGCG
GGGGAGGGACGTAATTACATCCCTGGGGGCTTTGGGAGGGGGCTGTCCCCGTGAGCTCCCAGGCGCGCCT
GTCATTCTAAATCTCTCTTTCAGCCTAAAGCTTTTTCCCCGTATCCCCCCAGGTGTCTGCAGGCTCAAAG
AGCAGCGAGAAGCGTTCAGAGGAAAGCGATCCCGTGCCACCTTCCCCGTGCCCGGGCTGTCCCCGCACGC
TGCCGGCTCGGGGATGCGGGGGGAGCGCCGGACCGGAGCGGAGCCCCGGGCGGCTCGCTGCTGCCCCCTA
GCGGGGGAGGGACGTAATTACATCCCTGGGGGCTTTGGGGGGGGGCTGTCCCCGTGAGCTCCCAGGCGCG
CCAACTCGGTACCGTATCGATGTCGACGTTAACGCTAGTGATATCAACTTTGTATAGAAAAGTTGGCTCC
GAATTCGCCCTTGACAGCAGAGATCCAGTTTGGTTAATTAATTGGCTCCGGTGCCCGTCAGTGGGCAGAG
CGCACATCGCCCACAGTCCCCGAGAAGTTGTGGGGAGGGGTCGGCAATTGAACCGGTGCCTAGAGAAGGT
GGCGCGGGGTAAACTGGGAAAGTGATGTCGTGTACTGGCTCCGCCTTTTTCCCGAGGGTGGGGGAGAACC
GTATATAAGTGCAGTAGTCGCCGTGAACGTTCTTTTTCGCAACGGGTTTGCCGCCAGAACACAGGTAAGT
GCCGTGTGTGGTTCCCGCGGGCCTGGCCTCTTTACGGGTTATGGCCCTTGCGTGCCTTGAATTACTTCCA
CCTGGCTGCAGTACGTGATTCTTGATCCCGAGCTTCGGGTTGGAAGTGGGTGGGAGAGTTCGAGGCCTTG
CGCTTAAGGAGCCCCTTCGCCTCGTGCTTGAGTTGAGGCCTGGCCTGGGCGCTGGGGCCGCCGCGTGCGA
ATCTGGTGGCACCTTCGCGCCTGTCTCGCTGCTTTCGATAAGTCTCTAGCCATTTAAAATTTTTGATGAC
CTGCTGCGACGCTTTTTTTCTGGCAAGATAGTCTTGTAAATGCGGGCCAAGATCTGCACACTGGTATTTC
GGTTTTTGGGGCCGCGGGCGGCGACGGGGCCCGTGCGTCCCAGCGCACATGTTCGGCGAGGCGGGGCCTG
CGAGCGCGGCCACCGAGAATCGGACGGGGGTAGTCTCAAGCTGGCCGGCCTGCTCTGGTGCCTGGCCTCG
CGCCGCCGTGTATCGCCCCGCCCTGGGCGGCAAGGCTGGCCCGGTCGGCACCAGTTGCGTGAGCGGAAAG
ATGGCCGCTTCCCGGCCCTGCTGCAGGGAGCTCAAAATGGAGGACGCGGCGCTCGGGAGAGCGGGCGGGT
GAGTCACCCACACAAAGGAAAAGGGCCTTTCCGTCCTCAGCCGTCGCTTCATGTGACTCCACGGAGTACC
GGGCGCCGTCCAGGCACCTCGATTAGTTCTCGAGCTTTTGGAGTACGTCGTCTTTAGGTTGGGGGGAGGG
GTTTTATGCGATGGAGTTTCCCCACACTGAGTGGGTGGAGACTGAAGTTAGGCCAGCTTGGCACTTGATG
TAATTCTCCTTGGAATTTGCCCTTTTTGAGTTTGGATCTTGGTTCATTCTCAAGCCTCAGACAGTGGTTC
AAAGTTTTTTTCTTCCATTTCAGGTGTCGTGAGAAGGGCGAATTCGACCCAAGTTTGTACAAAAAAGCAG
GCTCGCCACCATGGTGAGCAAGGGCGAGGAGCTGTTCACCGGGGTGGTGCCCATCCTGGTCGAGCTGGAC
GGCGACGTAAACGGCCACAAGTTCAGCGTGAGGGGCGAGGGCGAGGGCGATGCCACCAACGGCAAGCTGA
CCCTGAAGTTCATCTGCACCACCGGCAAGCTGCCCGTGCCCTGGCCCACCCTCGTGACCACCCTGAGCCA
CGGCGTGCAGTGCTTCGCCCGCTACCCCGACCACATGAAGCAGCACGACTTCTTCAAGTCCGCCATGCCC
GAAGGCTACGTCCAGGAGCGCACCATCTTCTTCAAGGACGACGGCACCTACAAGACCCGCGCCGAGGTGA
AGTTCGAGGGCGACACCCTAGTGAACCGCATCGAGCTGAAGGGCGTCGACTTCAAGGAGGACGGCAACAT
CCTGGGGCACAAGCTGGAGTACAACTTCAACAGCCACAACATCTATATCATGGCCGTCAAGCAGAAGAAC
GGCATCAAGGTGAACTTCAAGATCCGCCACAACGTGGAGGACGGCAGCGTGCAGCTCGCCGACCACTACC
AGCAGAACACCCCCATCGGCGACGGCCCCGTGCTGCTGCCCGACAGCCACTACCTGAGCACCCAGTCCGT
GCTGAGCAAAGACCCCAACGAGAAGCGCGATCACATGGTCCTGCTGGAGTTCCGCACCGCCGCCGGGATC
ACTCTCGGCATGGACGAGCTGTACAAGTAATACCACCCAGCTTTCTTGTACAAAGTGGTACGCGTGAATT
CACTCCTCAGGTGCAGGCTGCCTATCAGAAGGTGGTGGCTGGTGTGGCCAATGCCCTGGCTCACAAATAC
CACTGAGATCTTTTTCCCTCTGCCAAAAATTATGGGGACATCATGAAGCCCCTTGAGCATCTGACTTCTG
GCTAATAAAGGAAATTTATTTTCATTGCAATAGTGTGTTGGAATTTTTTGTGTCTCTCACTCGGAAGGAC
ATATGGGAGGGCAAATCATTTAAAACATCAGAATGAGTATTTGGTTTAGAGTTTGGCAACATATGCCCAT
ATGCTGGCTGCCATGAACAAAGGTTGGCTATAAAGAGGTCATCAGTATATGAAACAGCCCCCTGCTGTCC
ATTCCTTATTCCATAGAAAAGCCTTGACTTGAGGTTAGATTTTTTTTATATTTTGTTTTGTGTTATTTTT
TTCTTTAACATCCCTAAAATTTTCCTTACATGTTTTACTAGCCAGATTTTTCCTCCTCTCCTGACTACTC
CCAGTCATAGCTGTCCCTCTTCTCTTATGGAGATCCCTCGACCTGCAGCCCAAGCTTGGCGTAATCATGG
TCATAGCTGTTTCCTGTGTGAAATTGTTATCCGCTCACAATTCCACACAACATACGAGCCGGAAGCATAA
AGTGTAAAGCCTGGGGTGCCTAATGAGTGAGCTAACTCACATTAATTGCGTTGCGCTCACTGCCCGCTTT
CCAGTCGGGAAACCTGTCGTGCCAGCGGATCGACAGTACTAAGCTTGGTCTAATACCCAATCTCTCGTCT
TATCCAGATGTTTTATACGCCTCTGGCCCGTGTCTCAAAATCTCTGATGTTACATTGCACAAGATAAAAT
AATATCATCATGAACAATAAAACTGTCTGCTTACATAAACAGTAATACAAGGGGTGTTATGAGCCATATT
CAACGGGAAACGTCGAGGCCGCGATTAAATTCCAACATGGATGCTGATTTATATGGGTATAAATGGGCTC
GCGATAATGTCGGGCAATCAGGTGCGACAATCTATCGCTTGTATGGGAAGCCCGATGCGCCAGAGTTGTT
TCTGAAACATGGCAAAGGTAGCGTTGCCAATGATGTTACAGATGAGATGGTCAGACTAAACTGGCTGACG
GAATTTATGCCTCTTCCGACCATCAAGCATTTTATCCGTACTCCTGATGATGCATGGTTACTCACCACTG
CGATCCCCGGAAAAACAGCATTCCAGGTATTAGAAGAATATCCTGATTCAGGTGAAAATATTGTTGATGC
GCTGGCAGTGTTCCTGCGCCGGTTGCATTCGATTCCTGTTTGTAATTGTCCTTTTAACAGCGATCGCGTA
TTTCGTCTCGCTCAGGCGCAATCACGAATGAATAACGGTTTGGTTGATGCGAGTGATTTTGATGACGAGC
GTAATGGCTGGCCTGTTGAACAAGTCTGGAAAGAAATGCATAAACTTTTGCCATTCTCACCGGATTCAGT
CGTCACTCATGGTGATTTCTCACTTGATAACCTTATTTTTGACGAGGGGAAATTAATAGGTTGTATTGAT
GTTGGACGAGTCGGAATCGCAGACCGATACCAGGATCTTGCCATCCTATGGAACTGCCTCGGTGAGTTTT
CTCCTTCATTACAGAAACGGCTTTTTCAAAAATATGGTATTGATAATCCTGATATGAATAAATTGCAGTT
TCATTTGATGCTCGATGAGTTTTTCTAATCAGAATTGGTTAATTGGTTGTAACACTGGCAGAGCATTACG
CTGACTTGACGGGACGGCGCAAGCTCATGACCAAAATCCCTTAACGTGAGTTACGCGTCGTTCCACTGAG
CGTCAGAGGTATCACTAGTATTACAGAGGTAAGTTATAACAGTCGCCTAACCC
