>Addgene plasmid #103505 | LSB-hsa-miR-379-3p | depositor partial sequence | sequence record 196058 | hsa-miR-379-3p target
AGTTAGTGGACCATGTTACATA
