>Addgene plasmid #103505 | LSB-hsa-miR-379-3p | addgene partial sequence | sequence record 271408 | mKate2-F 5'-ACCCGCTAAGAACCTCAAGA-3'
GAATCAAGGAGGCCGACAAAGAGACATACGTCGAGCAGCACGAGGTGGCTGTGGCCAGATACTGCGACCT
CCCTAGCAAACTGGGGCACAAACTTAATTGAGAATTCTACCACCCAGCTTTCTTGTACAAAGTGGTACGT
CTCAAGACCAGAGGTCTCTGCTTCCTATGATAGTTAGTGGACCATGTTACATAAGTTAGTGGACCATGTT
ACATAAGTTAGTGGACCATGTTACATAAGTTAGTGGACCATGTTACATACAACCAGAAGAGACCTGTGCT
TCACTCCTCAGGTGCAGGCTGCCTATCAGAAGGTGGTGGCTGGTGTGGCCAATGCCCTGGCTCACAAATA
CCACTGAGATCTTTTTCCCTCTGCCAAAAATTATGGGGACATCATGAAGCCCCTTGAGCATCTGACTTCT
GGCTAATAAAGGAAATTTATTTTCATTGCAATAGTGTGTTGGAATTTTTTGTGTCTCTCACTCGGAAGGA
CATATGGGAGGGCAAATCATTTAAAACATCAGAATGAGTATTTGGTTTAGAGTTTGGCAACATATGCCCA
TATGCTGGCTGCCATGAACAAAGGTTGGCTATAAAGAGGTCATCAGTATATGAAACAGCCCCCTGCTGTC
CATTCCTTATTCCATAGAAAAGCCTTGACTTGAGGTTAGATTTTTTTTATATTTTGTTT
